>Addgene plasmid #231153 | esgRNA_SlMIR164b | addgene full sequence | sequence record 458145 | Addgene NGS Result
CCGGGCATGTCCCGAAGACATTAAACTACGGTTCTTTAAGTAGATCCGTGTCTGAAGTTTTAGGTTCAAT
TTAAACCTACGAGATTGACATTCTCGACTGATCTTGATTGATCGGTAAGTCTTTTGTAATTTAATTTTCT
TTTTGATTTTATTTTAAATTGTTATCTGTTTCTGTGTATAGACTGTTTGAGATCGGCGTTTGGCCGACTC
ATTGTCTTACCATAGGGGAACGGACTTTGTTTGTGTTGTTATTTTATTTGTATTTTATTAAAATTCTCAA
CGATCTGAAAAAGCCTCGCGGCTAAGAGATTGTTGGGGGGTGAGTAAGTACTTTTAAAGTGATGATGGTT
ACAAAGGCAAAAGGGGTAAAACCCCTCGCCTACGTAAGCGTTATTACGCCCGTCTGTACTTATATCAGTA
CACTGACGAGTCCCTAAAGGACGAAACGGGAGAACGCTAGCCACCACCACCACCACCACGTGTGAATTAC
AGGTGACCAGCTCGAATTTCCCCGATCGTTCAAACATTTGGCAATAAAGTTTCTTAAGATTGAATCCTGT
TGCCGGTCTTGCGATGATTATCATATAATTTCTGTTGAATTACGTTAAGCATGTAATAATTAACATGTAA
TGCATGACGTTATTTATGAGATGGGTTTTTATGATTAGAGTCCCGCAATTATACATTTAATACGCGATAG
AAAACAAAATATAGCGCGCAAACTAGGATAAATTATCGCGCGCGGTGTCATCTATGTTACTAGATCGGGA
ATTAAACTATCAGTGTTTGACAGGATATATTGGCGGGTAAACCTAAGAGAAAAGAGCGTTTATTAGAATA
ATCGGATATTTAAAAGGGCGTGAAAAGGTTTATCCGTTCGTCCATTTGTATGTGCATGCCAACCACAGGG
TTCCCCTCGGGATCAAAGTACTTTGATCCAACCCCTCCGCTGCTATAGTGCAGTCGGCTTCTGACGTTCA
GTGCAGCCGTCTTCTGAAAACGACATGTCGCACAAGTCCTAAGTTACGCGACAGGCTGCCGCCCTGCCCT
TTTCCTGGCGTTTTCTTGTCGCGTGTTTTAGTCGCATAAAGTAGAATACTTGCGACTAGAACCGGAGACA
TTACGCCATGAACAAGAGCGCCGCCGCTGGCCTGCTGGGCTATGCCCGCGTCAGCACCGACGACCAGGAC
TTGACCAACCAACGGGCCGAACTGCACGCGGCCGGCTGCACCAAGCTGTTTTCCGAGAAGATCACCGGCA
CCAGGCGCGACCGCCCGGAGCTGGCCAGGATGCTTGACCACCTACGCCCTGGCGACGTTGTGACAGTGAC
CAGGCTAGACCGCCTGGCCCGCAGCACCCGCGACCTACTGGACATTGCCGAGCGCATCCAGGAGGCCGGC
GCGGGCCTGCGTAGCCTGGCAGAGCCGTGGGCCGACACCACCACGCCGGCCGGCCGCATGGTGTTGACCG
TGTTCGCCGGCATTGCCGAGTTCGAGCGTTCCCTAATCATCGACCGCACCCGGAGCGGGCGCGAGGCCGC
CAAGGCCCGAGGCGTGAAGTTTGGCCCCCGCCCTACCCTCACCCCGGCACAGATCGCGCACGCCCGCGAG
CTGATCGACCAGGAAGGCCGCACCGTGAAAGAGGCGGCTGCACTGCTTGGCGTGCATCGCTCGACCCTGT
ACCGCGCACTTGAGCGCAGCGAGGAAGTGACGCCCACCGAGGCCAGGCGGCGCGGTGCCTTCCGTGAGGA
CGCATTGACCGAGGCCGACGCCCTGGCGGCCGCCGAGAATGAACGCCAAGAGGAACAAGCATGAAACCGC
ACCAGGACGGCCAGGACGAACCGTTTTTCATTACCGAAGAGATCGAGGCGGAGATGATCGCGGCCGGGTA
CGTGTTCGAGCCGCCCGCGCACGTCTCAACCGTGCGGCTGCATGAAATCCTGGCCGGTTTGTCTGATGCC
AAGCTGGCGGCCTGGCCGGCCAGCTTGGCCGCTGAAGAAACCGAGCGCCGCCGTCTAAAAAGGTGATGTG
TATTTGAGTAAAACAGCTTGCGTCATGCGGTCGCTGCGTATATGATGCGATGAGTAAATAAACAAATACG
CAAGGGGAACGCATGAAGGTTATCGCTGTACTTAACCAGAAAGGCGGGTCAGGCAAGACGACCATCGCAA
CCCATCTAGCCCGCGCCCTGCAACTCGCCGGGGCCGATGTTCTGTTAGTCGATTCCGATCCCCAGGGCAG
TGCCCGCGATTGGGCGGCCGTGCGGGAAGATCAACCGCTAACCGTTGTCGGCATCGACCGCCCGACGATT
GACCGCGACGTGAAGGCCATCGGCCGGCGCGACTTCGTAGTGATCGACGGAGCGCCCCAGGCGGCGGACT
TGGCTGTGTCCGCGATCAAGGCAGCCGACTTCGTGCTGATTCCGGTGCAGCCAAGCCCTTACGACATATG
GGCCACCGCCGACCTGGTGGAGCTGGTTAAGCAGCGCATTGAGGTCACGGATGGAAGGCTACAAGCGGCC
TTTGTCGTGTCGCGGGCGATCAAAGGCACGCGCATCGGCGGTGAGGTTGCCGAGGCGCTGGCCGGGTACG
AGCTGCCCATTCTTGAGTCCCGTATCACGCAGCGCGTGAGCTACCCAGGCACTGCCGCCGCCGGCACAAC
CGTTCTTGAATCAGAACCCGAGGGCGACGCTGCCCGCGAGGTCCAGGCGCTGGCCGCTGAAATTAAATCA
AAACTCATTTGAGTTAATGAGGTAAAGAGAAAATGAGCAAAAGCACAAACACGCTAAGTGCCGGCCGTCC
GAGCGCACGCAGCAGCAAGGCTGCAACGTTGGCCAGCCTGGCAGACACGCCAGCCATGAAGCGGGTCAAC
TTTCAGTTGCCGGCGGAGGATCACACCAAGCTGAAGATGTACGCGGTACGCCAAGGCAAGACCATTACCG
AGCTGCTATCTGAATACATCGCGCAGCTACCAGAGTAAATGAGCAAATGAATAAATGAGTAGATGAATTT
TAGCGGCTAAAGGAGGCGGCATGGAAAATCAAGAACAACCAGGCACCGACGCCGTGGAATGCCCCATGTG
TGGAGGAACGGGCGGTTGGCCAGGCGTAAGCGGCTGGGTTGCCTGCCGGCCCTGCAATGGCACTGGAACC
CCCAAGCCCGAGGAATCGGCGTGAGCGGTCGCAAACCATCCGGCCCGGTACAAATCGGCGCGGCGCTGGG
TGATGACCTGGTGGAGAAGTTGAAGGCCGCGCAGGCCGCCCAGCGGCAACGCATCGAGGCAGAAGCACGC
CCCGGTGAATCGTGGCAAGCGGCCGCTGATCGAATCCGCAAAGAATCCCGGCAACCGCCGGCAGCCGGTG
CGCCGTCGATTAGGAAGCCGCCCAAGGGCGACGAGCAACCAGATTTTTTCGTTCCGATGCTCTATGACGT
GGGCACCCGCGATAGTCGCAGCATCATGGACGTGGCCGTTTTCCGTCTGTCGAAGCGTGACCGACGAGCT
GGCGAGGTGATCCGCTACGAGCTTCCAGACGGGCACGTAGAGGTTTCCGCAGGGCCGGCCGGCATGGCCA
GTGTGTGGGATTACGACCTGGTACTGATGGCGGTTTCCCATCTAACCGAATCCATGAACCGATACCGGGA
AGGGAAGGGAGACAAGCCCGGCCGCGTGTTCCGTCCACACGTTGCGGACGTACTCAAGTTCTGCCGGCGA
GCCGATGGCGGAAAGCAGAAAGACGACCTGGTAGAAACCTGCATTCGGTTAAACACCACGCACGTTGCCA
TGCAGCGTACGAAGAAGGCCAAGAACGGCCGCCTGGTGACGGTATCCGAGGGTGAAGCCTTGATTAGCCG
CTACAAGATCGTAAAGAGCGAAACCGGGCGGCCGGAGTACATCGAGATCGAGCTAGCTGATTGGATGTAC
CGCGAGATCACAGAAGGCAAGAACCCGGACGTGCTGACGGTTCACCCCGATTACTTTTTGATCGATCCCG
GCATCGGCCGTTTTCTCTACCGCCTGGCACGCCGCGCCGCAGGCAAGGCAGAAGCCAGATGGTTGTTCAA
GACGATCTACGAACGCAGTGGCAGCGCCGGAGAGTTCAAGAAGTTCTGTTTCACCGTGCGCAAGCTGATC
GGGTCAAATGACCTGCCGGAGTACGATTTGAAGGAGGAGGCGGGGCAGGCTGGCCCGATCCTAGTCATGC
GCTACCGCAACCTGATCGAGGGCGAAGCATCCGCCGGTTCCTAATGTACGGAGCAGATGCTAGGGCAAAT
TGCCCTAGCAGGGGAAAAAGGTCGAAAAGGTCTCTTTCCTGTGGATAGCACGTACATTGGGAACCCAAAG
CCGTACATTGGGAACCGGAACCCGTACATTGGGAACCCAAAGCCGTACATTGGGAACCGGTCACACATGT
AAGTGACTGATATAAAAGAGAAAAAAGGCGATTTTTCCGCCTAAAACTCTTTAAAACTTATTAAAACTCT
TAAAACCCGCCTGGCCTGTGCATAACTGTCTGGCCAGCGCACAGCCGAAGAGCTGCAAAAAGCGCCTACC
CTTCGGTCGCTGCGCTCCCTACGCCCCGCCGCTTCGCGTCGGCCTATCGCGGCCGCTGGCCGCTCAAAAA
TGGCTGGCCTACGGCCAGGCAATCTACCAGGGCGCGGACAAGCCGCGCCGTCGCCACTCGACCGCCGGCG
CCCACATCAAGGCACCCTGCCTCGCGCGTTTCGGTGATGACGGTGAAAACCTCTGACACATGCAGCTCCC
GGAGACGGTCACAGCTTGTCTGTAAGCGGATGCCGGGAGCAGACAAGCCCGTCAGGGCGCGTCAGCGGGT
GTTGGCGGGTGTCGGGGCGCAGCCATGACCCAGTCACGTAGCGATAGCGGAGTGTATACTGGCTTAACTA
TGCGGCATCAGAGCAGATTGTACTGAGAGTGCACCATATGCGGTGTGAAATACCGCACAGATGCGTAAGG
AGAAAATACCGCATCAGGCGCTCTTCCGCTTCCTCGCTCACTGACTCGCTGCGCTCGGTCGTTCGGCTGC
GGCGAGCGGTATCAGCTCACTCAAAGGCGGTAATACGGTTATCCACAGAATCAGGGGATAACGCAGGAAA
GAACATGTGAGCAAAAGGCCAGCAAAAGGCCAGGAACCGTAAAAAGGCCGCGTTGCTGGCGTTTTTCCAT
AGGCTCCGCCCCCCTGACGAGCATCACAAAAATCGACGCTCAAGTCAGAGGTGGCGAAACCCGACAGGAC
TATAAAGATACCAGGCGTTTCCCCCTGGAAGCTCCCTCGTGCGCTCTCCTGTTCCGACCCTGCCGCTTAC
CGGATACCTGTCCGCCTTTCTCCCTTCGGGAAGCGTGGCGCTTTCTCATAGCTCACGCTGTAGGTATCTC
AGTTCGGTGTAGGTCGTTCGCTCCAAGCTGGGCTGTGTGCACGAACCCCCCGTTCAGCCCGACCGCTGCG
CCTTATCCGGTAACTATCGTCTTGAGTCCAACCCGGTAAGACACGACTTATCGCCACTGGCAGCAGCCAC
TGGTAACAGGATTAGCAGAGCGAGGTATGTAGGCGGTGCTACAGAGTTCTTGAAGTGGTGGCCTAACTAC
GGCTACACTAGAAGGACAGTATTTGGTATCTGCGCTCTGCTGAAGCCAGTTACCTTCGGAAAAAGAGTTG
GTAGCTCTTGATCCGGCAAACAAACCACCGCTGGTAGCGGTGGTTTTTTTGTTTGCAAGCAGCAGATTAC
GCGCAGAAAAAAAGGATCTCAAGAAGATCCTTTGATCTTTTCTACGGGGTCTGACGCTCAGTGGAACGAA
AACTCACGTTAAGGGCTGATGAATCCCCTAATGATTTTTATCAAAATCATTAAGTTAAGGTAGATACACA
TCTTGTCATATGATCAAATGGTTTCGCCAAAAATCAATAATCAGACAACAAAATGTGCGAACTCGATATT
TTACACGACTCTCTTTACCAATTCTGCCCCGAATTACACTTAAAACGACTCAACAGCTTAACGTTGGCTT
GCCACGCCTTACTTGACTGTAAAACTCTCACTCTTACCGAACTTGGCCGTAACCTGCCAACCAAAGCGAG
AACAAAACATAACATCAAACGAATCGACCGATTGTTAGGTAATCGTCACCTCCACAAAGAGCGACTCGCT
GTATACCGTTGGCATGCTAGCTTTATCTGTTCGGGCAATACGATGCCCATTGTACTTGTTGACTGGTCTG
ATATCCGTGAGCAAAAACGGCTTATGGTATTGCGAGCTTCAGTCGCACTACACGGTCGTTCTGTTACTCT
TTATGAGAAAGCGTTCCCGCTTTCAGAGCAATGTTCAAAGAAAGCTCATGACCAATTTCTAGCCGACCTT
GCGAGCATTCTACCGAGTAACACCACACCGCTCATTGTCAGTGATGCTGGCTTTAAAGTGCCATGGTATA
AATCCGTTGAGAAGCTGGGTTGGTACTGGTTAAGTCGAGTAAGAGGAAAAGTACAATATGCAGACCTAGG
AGCGGAAAACTGGAAACCTATCAGCAACTTACATGATATGTCATCTAGTCACTCAAAGACTTTAGGCTAT
AAGAGGCTGACTAAAAGCAATCCAATCTCATGCCAAATTCTATTGTATAAATCTCGCTCTAAAGGCCGAA
AAAATCAGCGCTCGACACGGACTCATTGTCACCACCCGTCACCTAAAATCTACTCAGCGTCGGCAAAGGA
GCCATGGATTCTAGCAACTAACTTACCTGTTGAAATTCGAACACCCAAACAACTTGTTAATATCTATTCG
AAGCGAATGCAGATTGAAGAAACCTTCCGAGACTTGAAAAGTCCTGCCTACGGACTAGGCCTACGCCATA
GCCGAACGAGCAGCTCAGAGCGTTTTGATATCATGCTGCTAATCGCCCTGATGCTTCAACTAACATGTTG
GCTTGCGGGCGTTCATGCTCAGAAACAAGGTTGGGACAAGCACTTCCAGGCTAACACAGTCAGAAATCGA
AACGTACTCTCAACAGTTCGCTTAGGCATGGAAGTTTTGCGGCATTCTGGCTACACAATAACAAGGGAAG
ACTCACTCGTGGCTGCAACCCTGCTTACTCAAAATCTATTCACACATGGTTACGTTTTGGGGAAATTATG
AGGGGATCTCTCAGCGTTAAGGGATTTTGGTCATGCATTCTAGGTACTAAAACAATTCATCCAGTAAAAT
ATAATATTTTATTTTCTCCCAATCAGGCTTGATCCCCAGTAAGTCAAAAAATAGCTCGACATACTGTTCT
TCCCCGATATCCTCCCTGATCGACCGGACGCAGAAGGCAATGTCATACCACTTGTCCGCCCTGCCGCTTC
TCCCAAGATCAATAAAGCCACTTACTTTGCCATCTTTCACAAAGATGTTGCTGTCTCCCAGGTCGCCGTG
GGAAAAGACAAGTTCCTCTTCGGGCTTTTCCGTCTTTAAAAAATCATACAGCTCGCGCGGATCTTTAAAT
GGAGTGTCTTCTTCCCAGTTTTCGCAATCCACATCGGCCAGATCGTTATTCAGTAAGTAATCCAATTCGG
CTAAGCGGCTGTCTAAGCTATTCGTATAGGGACAATCCGATATGTCGATGGAGTGAAAGAGCCTGATGCA
CTCCGCATACAGCTCGATAATCTTTTCAGGGCTTTGTTCATCTTCATACTCTTCCGAGCAAAGGACGCCA
TCGGCCTCACTCATGAGCAGATTGCTCCAGCCATCATGCCGTTCAAAGTGCAGGACCTTTGGAACAGGCA
GCTTTCCTTCCAGCCATAGCATCATGTCCTTTTCCCGTTCCACATCATAGGTGGTCCCTTTATACCGGCT
GTCCGTCATTTTTAAATATAGGTTTTCATTTTCTCCCACCAGCTTATATACCTTAGCAGGAGACATTCCT
TCCGTATCTTTTACGCAGCGGTATTTTTCGATCAGTTTTTTCAATTCCGGTGATATTCTCATTTTAGCCA
TTTATTATTTCCTTCCTCTTTTCTACAGTATTTAAAGATACCCCAAGAAGCTAATTATAACAAGACGAAC
TCCAATTCACTGTTCCTTGCATTCTAAAACCTTAAATACCAGAAAACAGCTTTTTCAAAGTTGTTTTCAA
AGTTGGCGTATAACATAGTATCGACGGAGCCGATTTTGAAACCGCGGTGATCACAGGCAGCAACGCTCTG
TCATCGTTACAATCAACATGCTACCCTCCGCGAGATCATCCGTGTTTCAAACCCGGCAGCTTAGTTGCCG
TTCTTCCGAATAGCATCGGTAACATGAGCAAAGTCTGCCGCCTTACAACGGCTCTCCCGCTGACGCCGTC
CCGGACTGATGGGCTGCCTGTATCGAGTGGTGATTTTGTGCCGAGCTGCCGGTCGGGGAGCTGTTGGCTG
GCTGGTGGCAGGATATATTGTGGTGTAAACAAATTGACGCTTAGACAACTTAATAACACATTGCGGACGT
TTTTAATGTACTGAATTAACGCCGAATTAATTCCTAGGCCACCATGTTGGGCCCGGCGCGCCAAGCTTGC
ATGCCTGCAGGTCAACATGGTGGAGCACGACACTCTCGTCTACTCCAAGAATATCAAAGATACAGTCTCA
GAAGACCAGAGGGCTATTGAGACTTTTCAACAAAGGGTAATATCGGGAAACCTCCTCGGATTCCATTGCC
CAGCTATCTGTCACTTCATCGAAAGGACAGTAGAAAAGGAAGATGGCTTCTACAAATGCCATCATTGCGA
TAAAGGAAAGGCTATCGTTCAAGATGCCTCTACCGACAGTGGTCCCAAAGATGGACCCCCACCCACGAGG
AACATCGTGGAAAAAGAAGACGTTCCAACCACGTCTTCAAAGCAAGTGGATTGATGTGATGGTCAACATG
GTGGAGCACGACACTCTCGTCTACTCCAAGAATATCAAAGATACAGTCTCAGAAGACCAGAGGGCTATTG
AGACTTTTCAACAAAGGGTAATATCGGGAAACCTCCTCGGATTCCATTGCCCAGCTATCTGTCACTTCAT
CGAAAGGACAGTAGAAAAGGAAGATGGCTTCTACAAATGCCATCATTGCGATAAAGGAAAGGCTATCGTT
CAAGATGCCTCTACCGACAGTGGTCCCAAAGATGGACCCCCACCCACGAGGAACATCGTGGAAAAAGAAG
ACGTTCCAACCACGTCTTCAAAGCAAGTGGATTGATGTGATATCTCCACTGACGTAAGGGATGACGCACA
ATCCCACTATCCTTCGCAAGACCCTTCCTCTATATAAGGAAGTTCATTTCATTTGGAGAGGATAAAACAT
TGCACCTATGGTGTTGCCCTGGCTGGGGTATGTCAGTGATCGCAGTAGAATGTACTAATTGACAAGTTGG
AGAATACGGTAGAACGTCCTTATCCAACACAGCCTTTATCCCTCTCCCTGACGAGGTTTTTGTCAGTGTA
ATATTTCTTTTTGAACTATCCAGCTTAGTACCGTACGGGAAAGTGACTGGTGTGCTTATCTTTGAAATGT
TACTTTGGGTTTCGGTTCTTTAGGTTAGTAAGAAAGCACTTGTCTTCTCATACAAAGGAAAACCTGAGAC
GTATCGCTTACGAAAGTAGCAATGAAAGAAAGGTGGTGGTTTTAATCGCTACCGCAAAAACGATGGGGTC
GTTTTAATTAACTTCTCCTACGCAAGCGTCTAAACGGACGTTGGGGTTTTGCTAGTTTCTTTAGAGAAAA
CTAGCTAAGTCTTTAATGTTATCATTAGAGATGGCATAAATATAATACTTGTGTCTGCTGATAAGATCAT
TTTAATTTGGACGATTAGACTTGTTGAACTACAGGTTACTGAATCACTTGCGCTAATCAACATGGGAGAT
ATGTACGATGAATCATTTGACAAGTCGGGCGGTCCTGCTGACTTGATGGACGATTCTTGGGTGGAATCAG
TTTCGTGGAAAGATCTGTTGAAGAAGTTACACAGCATAAAATTTGCACTACAGTCTGGTAGAGATGAGAT
CACTGGGTTACTAGCGGCACTGAATAGACAGTGTCCTTATTCACCATATGAGCAGTTTCCAGATAAGAAG
GTGTATTTCCTTTTAGACTCACGGGCTAACAGTGCTCTTGGTGTGATTCAGAACGCTTCAGCGTTCAAGA
GACGAGCTGATGAGAAGAATGCAGTGGCGGGTGTTACAAATATTCCTGCGAATCCAAACACAACGGTTAC
GACGAACCAAGGGAGTACTACTACTACCAAGGCGAACACTGGCTCGACTTTGGAAGAAGACTTGTACACT
TATTACAAATTCGATGATGCCTCTACAGCTTTCCACAAATCTCTAACTTCGTTAGAGAACATGGAGTTGA
AGAGTTATTACCGAAGGAACTTTGAGAAAGTATTCGGGATTAAGTTTGGTGGAGCAGCTGCTAGTTCATC
TGCACCGCCTCCAGCGAGTGGAGGTCCGATACGTCCTAATCCCTAGGGATTTAAGGACGTGAACTCTGTT
GAGATCTCTGTGAAATTCAGAGGGTGGGTGATACCATATTCACTGATGCCATTAGCGACATCTAAATAGG
GCTAATTGTGACTAATTTGAGGGAATTTCCTTTACCATTGACGTCAGTGTCGTTGGTAGCATTTGAGTTT
CGGAGCATCTTGTTCTGGGGTTTCACACTATCTTTAGAGAAAGTGTTAAGTTAATTAAGTTATCTTAATT
AAGAGCATAATTATACTGATTTGTCTCTCGTTGATAGAGTCTATCATTCTGTTACTAAAAATTTGACAAC
TCGGTTTGCTGACCTACTGGTTACTGTATCACTTACCCGAGTTAACGAGTCTAGAAACTAACTCATGTTG
GAGAAGCAGTTTAAGAGCTATGCTGGAAACAGCATAGCAAGTTTAAATAAGGCTAGTCCGTTATCAACTT
GAAAAAGTGGCACCGAGTCGGTGCTCCCGCTCCCGTAGCTCAGTTGGTTAGAGCGTTGGTCTTATGAGCC
GAAGGTCGCGGGTTCGAGCCCCGCCGGAAGCAAGTG
Features (pLannotate 1.2.2; 20 found; start..end, strand, type, name):
    361..400     +  ncRNA          TLS-PK6: Accession: RF01101 - Pseudoknot of tRNA-like structure
    396..451     +  ncRNA          Hammerhead 3: Accession: RF00008 - Hammerhead ribozyme (type III)
    461..479     +  CDS            9xHis (fragment): 9xHis affinity tag
    514..766     +  terminator     NOS terminator: nopaline synthase terminator and poly(A) signal
    788..812     +  misc_feature   RB T-DNA repeat: right border repeat from nopaline C58 T-DNA
   1152..1553    +  CDS            Y4CG_SINFN (fragment): Protein inferred from homology: Swiss-Prot protein existence level 3. From Sinorhizobium fredii (strain NBRC 101917 / NGR234).
   2113..2742    +  CDS            pVS1 StaA: stability protein from the Pseudomonas plasmid pVS1 (Heeb et al., 2000)
   3171..4244    +  CDS            pVS1 RepA: replication protein from the Pseudomonas plasmid pVS1 (Heeb et al., 2000)
   4310..4504    +  rep_origin     pVS1 oriV: origin of replication for the Pseudomonas plasmid pVS1 (Heeb et al., 2000)
   4707..4746    +  CDS            rop (fragment): Rop protein, which maintains plasmids at low copy number; rop
   4848..4988    +  misc_feature   bom: basis of mobility region from pBR322
   5174..5762    -  rep_origin     ori: high-copy-number ColE1/pMB1/pBR322/pUC origin of replication
   5870..5939    -  ncRNA          RNA-OUT: Accession: RF00240 - RNA-OUT
   7187..7981    -  CDS            KanR: aminoglycoside phosphotransferase; aphA-3; confers resistance to kanamycin
   8406..8430    +  misc_feature   LB T-DNA repeat: left border repeat from nopaline C58 T-DNA
   8533..8553    -  misc_feature   MCS (fragment): pUC18/19 multiple cloning site
   8628..9302    +  promoter       CaMV 35S promoter (enhanced): cauliflower mosaic virus 35S promoter with a duplicated enhancer region
   9862..10473   +  CDS            CP: CAPSD_TRVPP - Experimental evidence at protein level: Swiss-Prot protein existence level 1. Capsid protein self-assembles to form rod-shaped virions about 22 nm in diameter with a central canal enclosing the viral genomic RNA. From Tobacco rattle virus (isolate PpK20) (TRV).
  10877..10944   +  misc_RNA       tracrRNA (fragment): trans-activating CRISPR RNA for the Streptococcus pyogenes CRISPR/Cas9 system
  10948..11021   +  ncRNA          tRNA: Accession: RF00005 - tRNA
