[The description below was written by a language model from this plasmid's Addgene catalogue record and pLannotate feature annotations shown in this document.]
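Description:
esgRNA_SlMIR164b is a binary T-DNA plasmid built on the pEE083 backbone that carries a cDNA copy of tobacco rattle virus RNA2 (TRV2) engineered to express a mobile guide RNA in plants. The backbone has the usual layout for Agrobacterium-mediated delivery. A high-copy ColE1/pUC-type origin with the pBR322 bom region supports propagation in E. coli, while the pVS1 oriV with its RepA replication and StaA stability proteins maintains the plasmid in Agrobacterium. Selection is by kanamycin through an aphA-3 aminoglycoside phosphotransferase gene. Nopaline-type left and right border repeats delimit the region transferred into plant cells.

Between the borders, an enhanced CaMV 35S promoter with a duplicated enhancer drives transcription of the viral RNA, which includes the TRV capsid protein coding sequence. Downstream, the catalogue entry states that a pea early browning virus (PEBV) sub-genomic promoter expresses the guide, which targets the tomato (Solanum lycopersicum) microRNA gene SlMIR164b. The annotated Streptococcus pyogenes tracrRNA-derived scaffold indicates a Cas9-type guide. It is followed directly by a tRNA element, which matches the depositor's note that mobile sequences from tRNA-Ile are included. Such sequences are meant to promote movement of the guide RNA through the plant. The viral 3' end carries a tRNA-like structure pseudoknot. A hammerhead ribozyme then trims the transcript, and a NOS terminator ends transcription.

The plasmid does not encode Cas9 or TRV RNA1, so both must come from elsewhere. According to the associated publication title, the construct belongs to a system for producing heritable multinucleotide deletions in plants through viral delivery of guide RNAs and a repair exonuclease.
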