Addgene plasmid #231153: esgRNA_SlMIR164b
Purpose: T-DNA encoding TRV2 with mobile gRNA targeting SlMIR164b
Depositing lab: Daniel Voytas. Depositing organization: University of Minnesota. Publication: Heritable, multinucleotide deletions in plants using viral delivery of a repair exonuclease and guide RNAs. Liu D, Myers EA, Xuan S, Prichard LE, Donahue LI, Ellison EE, Starker CG, Voytas DF. Plant Physiol. 2024 Mar 29;194(4):2229-2239. doi: 10.1093/plphys/kiae015. PubMed 38243587.
Backbone
  Vector backbone: pEE083
  Vector type: Plant Expression
Growth in bacteria
  Bacterial resistance: Kanamycin, 50 μg/mL
  Growth temperature: 37°C
  Growth strain: DH5alpha
  Copy number: High Copy
Gene/Insert
  Gene/Insert name: mobile gRNA targeting SlMIR164b
  gRNA/shRNA sequence: TAACTCATGTTGGAGAAGCA
  Species: Solanum lycopersicum
  Promoter: PEBV sub-genomic
  Cloning method: Restriction Enzyme; 5′ cloning site unknown (unknown if destroyed)
Terms and licenses: Academic/Nonprofit Terms; Industry Terms: Not Available to Industry
Depositor comments: also contains mobile sequences from tRNAIleu
How to cite: esgRNA_SlMIR164b was a gift from Daniel Voytas (Addgene plasmid # 231153 ; http://n2t.net/addgene:231153 ; RRID:Addgene_231153)
